>Addgene plasmid #127938 | Prob-cfp (ColE1) | addgene full sequence | sequence record 252232 | Addgene NGS Result
GAGATGACAGGAGATCCTGCCCCGGCACTTCGCCCAATAGCAGCCAGTCCCTTCCCGCTTCAGTGACAAC
GTCGAGCACAGCTGCGCAAGGAACGCCCGTCGTGGCCAGCCACGATAGCCGCGCTGCCTCGTCCTGCAGT
TCATTCAGGGCACCGGACAGGTCGGTCTTGACAAAAAGAACCGGGCGCCCCTGCGCTGACAGCCGGAACA
CGGCGGCATCAGAGCAGCCGATTGTCTGTTGTGCCCAGTCATAGCCGAATAGCCTCTCCACCCAAGCGGC
CGGAGAACCTGCGTGCAATCCATCTTGTTCAATCATGCGAAACGATCCTCATCCTGTCTCTTGATCAGAT
CATGATCCCCTGCGCCATCAGATCCTTGGCGGCAAGAAAGCCATCCAGTTTACTTTGCAGGGCTTCCCAA
CCTTACCAGAGGGCGCCCCAGCTGGCAATTCCGACGTCGGTGCCTAATGAGTGAGCTAACTTACATTAAT
TGCGTTGCGCCAAAATCTCAATACTTTTATTTCCGTCAAGCCCTAAAACATACTCTACTAAGAAAAAAAC
ACTGAATGCTAAAACAGCAAAAAATGCTATTATCCAATTAGGATCCTTAACTTTAAAGAGGAGAAAGGTA
CCGCATGACTAGCAAAAGAAGCAAAGGTGAAGAACTGTTCACTGGTGTTGTTCCAATTCTGGTTGAACTG
GATGGTGATGTTAATGGTCACAAATTTTCTGTCTCTGGTGAGGGTGAAGGTGATGCAACCTACGGTAAAC
TGACCCTGAAATTTATTTGCACTACTGGTAAACTGCCTGTTCCGTGGCCAACCCTGGTCACTACTCTGAC
TTGGGGTGTTCAATGCTTTGCTCGTTACCCAGATCACATGAAACAGCATGACTTTTTCAAGTCTGCCATG
CCGGAAGGTTATGTTCAGGAACGTACTATCTTTTTCAAAGATGACGGTAACTACAAGACCCGTGCTGAAG
TCAAGTTTGAAGGTGATACCCTGGTTAATCGTATCGAGCTGAAAGGTATTGATTTTAAAGAAGATGGTAA
CATTCTGGGTCACAAACTGGAATACAACGCTATTTCTGATAATGTATACATCACTGCTGACAAACAAAAG
AATGGTATCAAAGCTAATTTCAAAATTCGTCACAACATTGAAGATGGTAGCGTTCAACTGGCAGACCATT
ATCAACAAAATACTCCAATTGGCGATGGCCCTGTCCTGCTGCCAGACAACCATTACCTGTCCACCCAATC
TCGTCTGTCTAAAGATCCGAACGAAAAGCGCGATCACATGGTCCTGCTGGAGTTTGTAACCGCTGCTGGT
ATTACCCTGGGCATGGATGAACTGTATAAATAATAGGGATCCAAACTCGAGTAAGGATCTCCAGGCATCA
AATAAAACGAAAGGCTCAGTCGAAAGACTGGGCCTTTCGTTTTATCTGTTGTTTGTCGGTGAACGCTCTC
TACTAGAGTCACACTGGCTCACCTTCGGGTGGGCCTTTCTGCGTTTATACCTAGGGGCCGCGTTGCTGGC
GTTTTTCCATAGGCTCCGCCCCCCTGACGAGCATCACAAAAATCGACGCTCAAGTCAGAGGTGGCGAAAC
CCGACAGGACTATAAAGATACCAGGCGTTTCCCCCTGGAAGCTCCCTCGTGCGCTCTCCTGTTCCGACCC
TGCCGCTTACCGGATACCTGTCCGCCTTTCTCCCTTCGGGAAGCGTGGCGCTTTCTCATAGCTCACGCTG
TAGGTATCTCAGTTCGGTGTAGGTCGTTCGCTCCAAGCTGGGCTGTGTGCACGAACCCCCCGTTCAGCCC
GACCGCTGCGCCTTATCCGGTAACTATCGTCTTGAGTCCAACCCGGTAAGACACGACTTATCGCCACTGG
CAGCAGCCACTGGTAACAGGATTAGCAGAGCGAGGTATGTAGGCGGTGCTACAGAGTTCTTGAAGTGGTG
GCCTAACTACGGCTACACTAGAAGGACAGTATTTGGTATCTGCGCTCTGCTGAAGCCAGTTACCTTCGGA
AAAAGAGTTGGTAGCTCTTGATCCGGCAAACAAACCACCGCTGGTAGCGGTGGTTTTTTTGTTTGCAAGC
AGCAGATTACGCGCAGAAAAAAAGGATCTCAAGAAGATCCTTTGATCTTTTCTACGGGGTCTGACGCTCA
GTGGAACGAAAACTCACGTTAAGGGATTTTGGTCATGAGCTTGGATTCTCACCAATAAAAAACGCCCGGC
GGCAACCGAGCGTTCTGAACAAATCCAGATGGAGTTCTGAGGTCATTACTGGATCTATCAACAGGAGTCC
AAGCGAGCTCTCGAACCCCAGAGTCCCGCTCAGAAGAACTCGTCAAGAAGGCGATAGAAGGCGATGCGCT
GCGAATCGGGAGCGGCGATACCGTAAAGCACGAGGAAGCGGTCAGCCCATTCGCCGCCAAGCTCTTCAGC
AATATCACGGGTAGCCAACGCTATGTCCTGATAGCGGTCCGCCACACCCAGCCGGCCACAGTCGATGAAT
CCAGAAAAGCGGCCATTTTCCACCATGATATTCGGCAAGCAGGCATCGCCATGGGTCACGACGAGATCCT
CGCCGTCGGGCATGCGCGCCTTGAGCCTGGCGAACAGTTCGGCTGGCGCGAGCCCCTGATGCTCTTCGTC
CAGATCATCCTGATCGACAAGACCGGCTTCCATCCGAGTACGTGCTCGCTCGATGCGATGTTTCGCTTGG
TGGTCGAATGGGCAGGTAGCCGGATCAAGCGTATGCAGCCGCCGCATTGCATCAGCCATGATGGATACTT
TCTCGGCAGGAGCAAGGT
Features (pLannotate 1.2.2; 8 found; start..end, strand, type, name):
    348..452     -  CDS            tnpA (fragment): TN5P_ECOLX - Also known as tnp. Experimental evidence at protein level: Swiss-Prot protein existence level 1. Mediates transposition of transposon Tn5 by a 'cut and paste' mechanism. First, the monomeric transposase binds the 19 bp inverted DNA repeats flanking the transposon. Then, dimerization of the DNA- bound transposase creates a synaptic DNA complex. After nicking of the first DNA strand, excision of the transposon proceeds through a series of intermediates. The transposase then mediates the insertion of the transposon at a new site by strand transfer. The activity of the wild- type tran
    467..488     -  protein_bind   CAP binding site: CAP binding activates transcription in the presence of cAMP. E. coli catabolite activator protein
    650..1360    +  CDS            mCerulean: mCerulean is a basic (constitutively fluorescent) cyan fluorescent protein published in 2005, derived from Aequorea victoria. It is reported to be a very rapidly-maturing monomer.
   1399..1470    +  terminator     rrnB T1 terminator: transcription terminator T1 from the E. coli rrnB gene
   1486..1513    +  terminator     T7Te terminator: phage T7 early transcription terminator
   1544..2132    -  rep_origin     ori: high-copy-number ColE1/pMB1/pBR322/pUC origin of replication
   2215..2309    -  terminator     lambda t0 terminator: transcription terminator from phage lambda
   2343..316     -  CDS            neo (across the origin): KKA2_KLEPN - Also known as kan, nptII. Experimental evidence at protein level: Swiss-Prot protein existence level 1. Resistance to kanamycin, neomycin, paromomycin, ribostamycin, butirosin and gentamicin B. From Klebsiella pneumoniae.
