[The description below was written by a language model from this plasmid's Addgene catalogue record and pLannotate feature annotations shown in this document.]
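Description:
Prob-cfp (ColE1) is a small bacterial reporter plasmid of about 2.8 kb, built by Gibson cloning and used in Escherichia coli (the record lists the K-12 strain MG1655 as the growth strain). It replicates from a ColE1/pMB1-type origin and is selected with kanamycin through a neo (nptII) aminoglycoside phosphotransferase gene. This gene runs across the numbering origin of the circular sequence and is followed by a lambda t0 terminator. The catalogue describes the plasmid as low copy, whereas the automated annotation labels the origin generically as a high-copy ColE1/pUC-family element, and the record does not resolve this difference. A short tnpA fragment next to the resistance gene appears to be residual Tn5 sequence that came along with the kanamycin cassette rather than a functional transposase.

The payload is a transcriptional reporter in which the promoter of rob (Prob) drives a cyan fluorescent protein. The feature table identifies this protein as mCerulean, a monomeric, rapidly maturing Aequorea-derived CFP. The promoter itself was not annotated as a feature. It presumably lies in the unannotated stretch immediately upstream of the mCerulean coding sequence, near a detected CAP binding site on the opposite strand. Tandem rrnB T1 and T7Te terminators follow the reporter, ending its transcript and insulating the origin from read-through.

According to the record, the plasmid serves as a CFP fluorescent readout for Rob, with cyan fluorescence reporting activity of the rob promoter in living cells. It was deposited with a study that used stochastic gene expression to forecast cell fate during antibiotic exposure, which fits use in single-cell fluorescence measurements.
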