Addgene plasmid #127938: Prob-cfp (ColE1)
Purpose: CFP fluorescent reporter for Rob
Depositing lab: Mary Dunlop. Depositing organization: Boston University Main Campus. Publication: Forecasting cell fate during antibiotic exposure using stochastic gene expression. Rossi NA, El Meouche I, Dunlop MJ. Commun Biol. 2019 Jul 11;2:259. doi: 10.1038/s42003-019-0509-0. eCollection 2019. PubMed 31312728.
Backbone
  Vector backbone: ColE1
  Vector type: Bacterial Expression
Growth in bacteria
  Bacterial resistance: Kanamycin, 50 μg/mL
  Growth temperature: 37°C
  Growth strain: MG1655
  Copy number: Low Copy
Gene/Insert
  Gene/Insert name: Prob-cfp
  Cloning method: Gibson Cloning
  Sequencing primers: 5′ NA
Terms and licenses: Academic/Nonprofit Terms; Industry Terms: Not Available to Industry
How to cite: Prob-cfp (ColE1) was a gift from Mary Dunlop (Addgene plasmid # 127938 ; http://n2t.net/addgene:127938 ; RRID:Addgene_127938)
